Addgene plasmid #50561: pUC57-Rluc-A114-N40
Purpose: Template DNA for in vitro transcription using T7 polymerase
Depositing lab: Yukihide Tomari. Depositing organization: The University of Tokyo. Publication: PABP is not essential for microRNA-mediated translational repression and deadenylation in vitro. Fukaya T, Tomari Y. EMBO J. 2011 Nov 25;30(24):4998-5009. doi: 10.1038/emboj.2011.426. PubMed 22117217.
Backbone
  Vector backbone: pUC57
  Backbone manufacturer: GeneScript
  Backbone size w/o insert (bp): 2710
  Total vector size (bp): 3825
  Vector type: cloning vector
Growth in bacteria
  Bacterial resistance: Ampicillin, 100 μg/mL
  Growth temperature: 37°C
  Growth strain: mv1184
  Copy number: Unknown
Gene/Insert
  Gene/Insert name: Luciferase-A114-N40
  Species: Renilla, unknown
  Promoter: lac
  Cloning method: Restriction Enzyme; 5′ cloning site unknown (unknown if destroyed); 3′ cloning site unknown (unknown if destroyed)
  Sequencing primers: 5′ T7; 3′ M13R
Resource information
  A portion of this plasmid was derived from a plasmid made by: Rluc gene derives from psiCheck2 from Promega.
Terms and licenses: Academic/Nonprofit Terms; Industry Terms: Not Available to Industry
Depositor comments: Plasmid contains a defined A114 sequence followed by an EcoT22I site and a 40-bp arbitrary sequence downstream of Renilla lucferase. Unstable when transformed and so any retransformation must be checked by digest or sequencing before use. In strain MV1184, it is stable as a glycerol stock. Please note that the Rluc coding sequence contains an EcoT22I site. To prepare the T7 transcription template for A114 RNA (without N40), the plasmid should be first linearized by NdeI upstream of the T7 promoter sequence, followed by a partial digestion by EcoT22I. The DNA fragment terminating immediately downstream of the A114 sequence should then be gel purified. For A114-N40 RNA, the plasmid should be digested by HindIII downstream of the N40 sequence.
How to cite: pUC57-Rluc-A114-N40 was a gift from Yukihide Tomari (Addgene plasmid # 50561 ; http://n2t.net/addgene:50561 ; RRID:Addgene_50561)
