[The description below was written by a language model from this plasmid's Addgene catalogue record and pLannotate feature annotations shown in this document.]
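Description:
pUC57-Rluc-A114-N40 is a small bacterial cloning plasmid of about 3.8 kb, built on the pUC57 backbone. It is not an expression vector but a template for in vitro transcription with T7 RNA polymerase. It is propagated in E. coli through a high-copy ColE1/pUC-type origin and selected with ampicillin via the β-lactamase gene and its own promoter. The feature table also picks up pUC remnants: a lacZα fragment, the lac promoter/operator with its CAP site, and short fragments annotated as lacI, bom and rop.

The payload is a T7 promoter placed directly upstream of a human codon-optimized Renilla luciferase coding sequence, which the record says derives from psiCHECK-2. According to the depositor, this is followed by a defined tract of 114 adenosines, an EcoT22I site and a 40-bp arbitrary sequence; these downstream elements are not annotated in the feature table. The catalogue lists the promoter as lac, but the annotated lac promoter lies downstream of the insert in the opposite orientation. The T7 promoter is therefore the functionally relevant one.

Cutting at different points gives run-off transcripts with different 3′ ends. Cutting at HindIII beyond the N40 gives an mRNA whose poly(A) tail is internal and capped by 40 extra nucleotides. Linearizing upstream of the T7 promoter with NdeI and then partially digesting with EcoT22I gives a template ending right after A114; partial digestion is needed because the luciferase gene also contains an EcoT22I site. The associated study used such reporters to examine microRNA-mediated translational repression and deadenylation in vitro. The depositor notes that the plasmid is unstable on retransformation and should be verified afterwards.
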