Features (pLannotate 1.2.2; 12 found; start..end, strand, type, name):
    137..236     +  misc_feature   bom (fragment): basis of mobility region from pBR322
    242..399     -  CDS            lacZα (fragment): LacZα fragment of β-galactosidase; lacZ fragment
    408..426     +  promoter       T7 promoter: promoter for bacteriophage T7 RNA polymerase
    436..1371    +  CDS            hRluc: Renilla luciferase human codon-optimized
   1627..1643    -  protein_bind   lac operator: The lac repressor binds to the lac operator to inhibit transcription in E. coli. This inhibition can be relieved by adding lactose or isopropyl-β-D-thiogalactopyranoside (IPTG). lac repressor encoded by lacI
   1651..1681    -  promoter       lac promoter: promoter for the E. coli lac operon
   1696..1717    -  protein_bind   CAP binding site: CAP binding activates transcription in the presence of cAMP. E. coli catabolite activator protein
   1730..1822    -  CDS            lacI (fragment): lac repressor; lacI; The lac repressor binds to the lac operator to inhibit transcription in E. coli. This inhibition can be relieved by adding lactose or isopropyl-β-D-thiogalactopyranoside (IPTG).
   2005..2593    -  rep_origin     ori: high-copy-number ColE1/pMB1/pBR322/pUC origin of replication
   2764..3624    -  CDS            AmpR: β-lactamase; bla; confers resistance to ampicillin, carbenicillin, and related antibiotics
   3625..3729    -  promoter       AmpR promoter: bla
   3824..35      +  CDS            rop (fragment) (across the origin): Rop protein, which maintains plasmids at low copy number; rop
>Addgene plasmid #50561 | pUC57-Rluc-A114-N40 | depositor full sequence | sequence record 75541 | pUC57-Rluc-A114-N40 sequence 3824 bps
TCGCGCGTTTCGGTGATGACGGTGAAAACCTCTGACACATGCAGCTCCCGGAGACGGTCACAGCTTGTCT
GTAAGCGGATGCCGGGAGCAGACAAGCCCGTCAGGGCGCGTCAGCGGGTGTTGGCGGGTGTCGGGGCTGG
CTTAACTATGCGGCATCAGAGCAGATTGTACTGAGAGTGCACCATATGCGGTGTGAAATACCGCACAGAT
GCGTAAGGAGAAAATACCGCATCAGGCGCCATTCGCCATTCAGGCTGCGCAACTGTTGGGAAGGGCGATC
GGTGCGGGCCTCTTCGCTATTACGCCAGCTGGCGAAAGGGGGATGTGCTGCAAGGCGATTAAGTTGGGTA
ACGCCAGGGTTTTCCCAGTCACGACGTTGTAAAACGACGGCCAGTGAATTCGAGCTCTAATACGACTCAC
TATAGGCTAGCCACCATGGCTTCCAAGGTGTACGACCCCGAGCAACGCAAACGCATGATCACTGGGCCTC
AGTGGTGGGCTCGCTGCAAGCAAATGAACGTGCTGGACTCCTTCATCAACTACTATGATTCCGAGAAGCA
CGCCGAGAACGCCGTGATTTTTCTGCATGGTAACGCTGCCTCCAGCTACCTGTGGAGGCACGTCGTGCCT
CACATCGAGCCCGTGGCTAGATGCATCATCCCTGATCTGATCGGAATGGGTAAGTCCGGCAAGAGCGGGA
ATGGCTCATATCGCCTCCTGGATCACTACAAGTACCTCACCGCTTGGTTCGAGCTGCTGAACCTTCCAAA
GAAAATCATCTTTGTGGGCCACGACTGGGGGGCTTGTCTGGCCTTTCACTACTCCTACGAGCACCAAGAC
AAGATCAAGGCCATCGTCCATGCTGAGAGTGTCGTGGACGTGATCGAGTCCTGGGACGAGTGGCCTGACA
TCGAGGAGGATATCGCCCTGATCAAGAGCGAAGAGGGCGAGAAAATGGTGCTTGAGAATAACTTCTTCGT
CGAGACCATGCTCCCAAGCAAGATCATGCGGAAACTGGAGCCTGAGGAGTTCGCTGCCTACCTGGAGCCA
TTCAAGGAGAAGGGCGAGGTTAGACGGCCTACCCTCTCCTGGCCTCGCGAGATCCCTCTCGTTAAGGGAG
GCAAGCCCGACGTCGTCCAGATTGTCCGCAACTACAACGCCTACCTTCGGGCCAGCGACGATCTGCCTAA
GATGTTCATCGAGTCCGACCCTGGGTTCTTTTCCAACGCTATTGTCGAGGGAGCTAAGAAGTTCCCTAAC
ACCGAGTTCGTGAAGGTGAAGGGCCTCCACTTCAGCCAGGAGGACGCTCCAGATGAAATGGGTAAGTACA
TCAAGAGCTTCGTGGAGCGCGTGCTGAAGAACGAGCAGTAATTCTAGGCGATCGCTCGAGCCCGGGAATT
CGTTTAAACCTAGAGCGGCCGCTGGCCGCCTGCAGAAAAAAAAAAAAAAAAAAAAAAAAAAAAAAAAAAA
AAAAAAAAAAAAAAAAAAAAAAAAAAAAAAAAAAAAAAAAAAAAAAAAAAAAAAAAAAAAAAAAAAAAAA
AAAAAAAAATGCATCTGGTTTCCTGGTCTGTCTCCTCTCGGTTTAAGCTTGGCGTAATCATGGTCATAGC
TGTTTCCTGTGTGAAATTGTTATCCGCTCACAATTCCACACAACATACGAGCCGGAAGCATAAAGTGTAA
AGCCTGGGGTGCCTAATGAGTGAGCTAACTCACATTAATTGCGTTGCGCTCACTGCCCGCTTTCCAGTCG
GGAAACCTGTCGTGCCAGCTGCATTAATGAATCGGCCAACGCGCGGGGAGAGGCGGTTTGCGTATTGGGC
GCTCTTCCGCTTCCTCGCTCACTGACTCGCTGCGCTCGGTCGTTCGGCTGCGGCGAGCGGTATCAGCTCA
CTCAAAGGCGGTAATACGGTTATCCACAGAATCAGGGGATAACGCAGGAAAGAACATGTGAGCAAAAGGC
CAGCAAAAGGCCAGGAACCGTAAAAAGGCCGCGTTGCTGGCGTTTTTCCATAGGCTCCGCCCCCCTGACG
AGCATCACAAAAATCGACGCTCAAGTCAGAGGTGGCGAAACCCGACAGGACTATAAAGATACCAGGCGTT
TCCCCCTGGAAGCTCCCTCGTGCGCTCTCCTGTTCCGACCCTGCCGCTTACCGGATACCTGTCCGCCTTT
CTCCCTTCGGGAAGCGTGGCGCTTTCTCATAGCTCACGCTGTAGGTATCTCAGTTCGGTGTAGGTCGTTC
GCTCCAAGCTGGGCTGTGTGCACGAACCCCCCGTTCAGCCCGACCGCTGCGCCTTATCCGGTAACTATCG
TCTTGAGTCCAACCCGGTAAGACACGACTTATCGCCACTGGCAGCAGCCACTGGTAACAGGATTAGCAGA
GCGAGGTATGTAGGCGGTGCTACAGAGTTCTTGAAGTGGTGGCCTAACTACGGCTACACTAGAAGAACAG
TATTTGGTATCTGCGCTCTGCTGAAGCCAGTTACCTTCGGAAAAAGAGTTGGTAGCTCTTGATCCGGCAA
ACAAACCACCGCTGGTAGCGGTGGTTTTTTTGTTTGCAAGCAGCAGATTACGCGCAGAAAAAAAGGATCT
CAAGAAGATCCTTTGATCTTTTCTACGGGGTCTGACGCTCAGTGGAACGAAAACTCACGTTAAGGGATTT
TGGTCATGAGATTATCAAAAAGGATCTTCACCTAGATCCTTTTAAATTAAAAATGAAGTTTTAAATCAAT
CTAAAGTATATATGAGTAAACTTGGTCTGACAGTTACCAATGCTTAATCAGTGAGGCACCTATCTCAGCG
ATCTGTCTATTTCGTTCATCCATAGTTGCCTGACTCCCCGTCGTGTAGATAACTACGATACGGGAGGGCT
TACCATCTGGCCCCAGTGCTGCAATGATACCGCGAGACCCACGCTCACCGGCTCCAGATTTATCAGCAAT
AAACCAGCCAGCCGGAAGGGCCGAGCGCAGAAGTGGTCCTGCAACTTTATCCGCCTCCATCCAGTCTATT
AATTGTTGCCGGGAAGCTAGAGTAAGTAGTTCGCCAGTTAATAGTTTGCGCAACGTTGTTGCCATTGCTA
CAGGCATCGTGGTGTCACGCTCGTCGTTTGGTATGGCTTCATTCAGCTCCGGTTCCCAACGATCAAGGCG
AGTTACATGATCCCCCATGTTGTGCAAAAAAGCGGTTAGCTCCTTCGGTCCTCCGATCGTTGTCAGAAGT
AAGTTGGCCGCAGTGTTATCACTCATGGTTATGGCAGCACTGCATAATTCTCTTACTGTCATGCCATCCG
TAAGATGCTTTTCTGTGACTGGTGAGTACTCAACCAAGTCATTCTGAGAATAGTGTATGCGGCGACCGAG
TTGCTCTTGCCCGGCGTCAATACGGGATAATACCGCGCCACATAGCAGAACTTTAAAAGTGCTCATCATT
GGAAAACGTTCTTCGGGGCGAAAACTCTCAAGGATCTTACCGCTGTTGAGATCCAGTTCGATGTAACCCA
CTCGTGCACCCAACTGATCTTCAGCATCTTTTACTTTCACCAGCGTTTCTGGGTGAGCAAAAACAGGAAG
GCAAAATGCCGCAAAAAAGGGAATAAGGGCGACACGGAAATGTTGAATACTCATACTCTTCCTTTTTCAA
TATTATTGAAGCATTTATCAGGGTTATTGTCTCATGAGCGGATACATATTTGAATGTATTTAGAAAAATA
AACAAATAGGGGTTCCGCGCACATTTCCCCGAAAAGTGCCACCTGACGTCTAAGAAACCATTATTATCAT
GACATTAACCTATAAAAATAGGCGTATCACGAGGCCCTTTCGTC
