>Addgene plasmid #50561 | pUC57-Rluc-A114-N40 | addgene partial sequence | sequence record 77067 | T7 5'-TAATACGACTCACTATAGGG-3'
AACGCATGATCACTGGGCCTCAGTGGTGGGCTCGCTGCAAGCAAATGAACGTGCTGGACTCCTTCATCAA
CTACTATGATTCCGAGAAGCACGCCGAGAACGCCGTGATTTTTCTGCATGGTAACGCTGCCTCCAGCTAC
CTGTGGAGGCACGTCGTGCCTCACATCGAGCCCGTGGCTAGATGCATCATCCCTGATCTGATCGGAATGG
GTAAGTCCGGCAAGAGCGGGAATGGCTCATATCGCCTCCTGGATCACTACAAGTACCTCACCGCTTGGTT
CGAGCTGCTGAACCTTCCAAAGAAAATCATCTTTGTGGGCCACGACTGGGGGGCTTGTCTGGCCTTTCAC
TACTCCTACGAGCACCAAGACAAGATCAAGGCCATCGTCCATGCTGAGAGTGTCGTGGACGTGATCGAGT
CCTGGGACGAGTGGCCTGACATCGAGGAGGATATCGCCCTGATCAAGAGCGAAGAGGGCGAGAAAATGGT
GCTTGAGAATAACTTCTTCGTCGAGACCATGCTCCCAAGCAAGATCATGCGGAAACTGGAGCCTGAGGAG
TTCGCTGCCTACCTGGAGCCATTCAAGGAGAAGGGCGAGGTTAGACGGCCTACCCTCTCCTGGCCTCGCG
AGATCCCTCTCGTTAAGGGAGGCAAGCCCGACGTCGTCCAGATTGTCCGCAACTACAACGCCTACCTTCG
GGCCAGCGACGATCTGCCTAAGATGTTCATCGAGTCCGACCCTGGGTTCTTTTCCAACGCTATTGTCGAG
GGAGCTAAGAAGTTCCCTAACACCGAGTTCGTGAAGGTGAAGGGCCTCCACTTCAGCCAGGAGGACGCTC
CA
