>Addgene plasmid #50561 | pUC57-Rluc-A114-N40 | addgene partial sequence | sequence record 79049 | psiCHECK2-F 5'-GTCCGCAACTACAACGCCTACCTT-3'
GTTCATCGAGTCCGACCCTGGGTTCTTTTCCAACGCTATTGTCGAGGGAGCTAAGAAGTTCCCTAACACC
GAGTTCGTGAAGGTGAAGGGCCTCCACTTCAGCCAGGAGGACGCTCCAGATGAAATGGGTAAGTACATCA
AGAGCTTCGTGGAGCGCGTGCTGAAGAACGAGCAGTAATTCTAGGCGATCGCTCGAGCCCGGGAATTCGT
TTAAACCTAGAGCGGCCGCTGGCCGCCTGCAGAAAAAAAAAAAAAAAAAAAAAAAAAAAAAAAAAAAAAA
A
